>Addgene plasmid #87079 | pcDNA 3.1(-) TRIM12B | addgene full sequence | sequence record 173205 | Addgene NGS Result
GGTCGGAACAGGAGAGCGCACGAGGGAGCTTCCAGGGGGAAACGCCTGGTATCTTTATAGTCCTGTCGGG
TTTCGCCACCTCTGACTTGAGCGTCGATTTTTGTGATGCTCGTCAGGGGGGCGGAGCCTATGGAAAAACG
CCAGCAACGCGGCCTTTTTACGGTTCCTGGCCTTTTGCTGGCCTTTTGCTCACATGTTCTTTCCTGCGTT
ATCCCCTGATTCTGTGGATAACCGTATTACCGCCTTTGAGTGAGCTGATACCGCTCGCCGCAGCCGAACG
ACCGAGCGCAGCGAGTCAGTGAGCGAGGAAGCGGAAGAGCGCCCAATACGCAAACCGCCTCTCCCCGCGC
GTTGGCCGATTCATTAATGCAGCTGGCACGACAGGTTTCCCGACTGGAAAGCGGGCAGTGAGCGCAACGC
AATTAATGTGAGTTAGCTCACTCATTAGGCACCCCAGGCTTTACACTTTATGCTTCCGGCTCGTATGTTG
TGTGGAATTGTGAGCGGATAACAATTTCACACAGGAAACAGCTATGACCATGATTACGCCAAGCTCTAGC
TAGAGGTCGACGGTATACAGACATGATAAGATACATTGATGAGTTTGGACAAACCACAACTAGAATGCAG
TGAAAAAAATGCTTTATTTGTGAAATTTGTGATGCTATTGCTTTATTTGTAACCATTATAAGCTGCAATA
AACAAGTTGGGGTGGGCGAAGAACTCCAGCATGAGATCCCCGCGCTGGAGGATCATCCAGCCGGCGTCCC
GGAAAACGATTCCGAAGCCCAACCTTTCATAGAAGGCGGCGGTGGAATCGAAATCTCGTGATGGCAGGTT
GGGCGTCGCTTGGTCGGTCATTTCGAACCCCAGAGTCCCGCTCAGAAGAACTCGTCAAGAAGGCGATAGA
AGGCGATGCGCTGCGAATCGGGAGCGGCGATACCGTAAAGCACGAGGAAGCGGTCAGCCCATTCGCCGCC
AAGCTCTTCAGCAATATCACGGGTAGCCAACGCTATGTCCTGATAGCGGTCCGCCACACCCAGCCGGCCA
CAGTCGATGAATCCAGAAAAGCGGCCATTTTCCACCATGATATTCGGCAAGCAGGCATCGCCATGGGTCA
CGACGAGATCCTCGCCGTCGGGCATGCGCGCCTTGAGCCTGGCGAACAGTTCGGCTGGCGCGAGCCCCTG
ATGCTCTTCGTCCAGATCATCCTGATCGACAAGACCGGCTTCCATCCGAGTACGTGCTCGCTCGATGCGA
TGTTTCGCTTGGTGGTCGAATGGGCAGGTAGCCGGATCAAGCGTATGCAGCCGCCGCATTGCATCAGCCA
TGATGGATACTTTCTCGGCAGGAGCAAGGTGAGATGACAGGAGATCCTGCCCCGGCACTTCGCCCAATAG
CAGCCAGTCCCTTCCCGCTTCAGTGACAACGTCGAGCACAGCTGCGCAAGGAACGCCCGTCGTGGCCAGC
CACGATAGCCGCGCTGCCTCGTCCTGCAGTTCATTCAGGGCACCGGACAGGTCGGTCTTGACAAAAAGAA
CCGGGCGCCCCTGCGCTGACAGCCGGAACACGGCGGCATCAGAGCAGCCGATTGTCTGTTGTGCCCAGTC
ATAGCCGAATAGCCTCTCCACCCAAGCGGCCGGAGAACCTGCGTGCAATCCATCTTGTTCAATCATGCGA
AACGATCCTCATCCTGTCTCTTGATCAGATCCGAAAATGGATATACAAGCTCCCGGGAGCTTTTTGCAAA
AGCCTAGGCCTCCAAAAAAGCCTCCTCACTACTTCTGGAATAGCTCAGAGGCAGAGGCGGCCTCGGCCTC
TGCATAAATAAAAAAAATTAGTCAGCCATGGGGCGGAGAATGGGCGGAACTGGGCGGAGTTAGGGGCGGG
ATGGGCGGAGTTAGGGGCGGGACTATGGTTGCTGACTAATTGAGATGCATGCTTTGCATACTTCTGCCTG
CTGGGGAGCCTGGGGACTTTCCACACCTGGTTGCTGACTAATTGAGATGCATGCTTTGCATACTTCTGCC
TGCTGGGGAGCCTGGGGACTTTCCACACCCTAACTGACACACATTCCACAGAATTAATTCGCGTTAAATT
TTTGTTAAATCAGCTCATTTTTTAACCAATAGGCCGAAATCGGCAAAATCCCTTATAAATCAAAAGAATA
GACCGAGATAGGGT
[37 nt withheld, positions 2185-2221]
AAAGAACGTGGACTCCAACGTCAAAGG
[49 nt withheld, positions 2249-2297]
T
[91 nt withheld, positions 2299-2389]
G
[124 nt withheld, positions 2391-2514]
GGGGATACCCCCTAGAGCCCCAGCTGGTTCTTTCCGCCTCAGAAGCCATAGAGCCCACCGCATCCCCAGC
ATGCCTGCTATTGTCTTCCCAATCCTCCCCCTTGCTGTCCTGCCCCACCCCACCCCCCAGAATAGAATGA
CACCTACTCAGACAATGCGATGCAATTTCCTCATTTTATTAGGAAAGGACAGTGGGAGTGGCACCTTCCA
GGGTCAAGGAAGGCACGGGGGAGGGGCAAACAACAGATGGCTGGCAACTAGAAGGCACAGTCGAGGCTGA
TCAGCGGTTTAAACTTAAGCTTGGTACCGAGCTCGGATCCACTAGTCCAGTGTGGTGGAATTCTGCAGAT
ATCCAGCACAGTGGCGGCCGCTTAAGAGTCTGGCCAGCAAATTGTCATCGGCTCTGAACTTCCCGTGGGA
TTAAAATATGGAAAAACCCTATCAGGAAAGGAAGCTGTGCAGAATCTGTAGATAAGAGTCCCATTGTTGG
AAATATTGTAAAATGAGAGAGTCCCAGCTGCATAGTCAAGGAAAACACCAACACGACAGGGCGGGACCAT
CAGAGACAGGGTCAAGACACTGGGCTTGCCTGTGAAAGGACACTCCTCAAAAGCATTATACACAGACTTT
TTCCACAGCCCTATAACCCAGAAGCCATATTTTGGTTGATAATGTGAATCATTCTTAATCCCCCTACAAA
ATAAACGATTTCTTTCAGCATTTGAATGAAATATTGGACAGAAGAGGTAGCTTCCATCACTTAACCCCAG
AACCCAAGCACCTTTTCCAGACACATCTACTTCCCAGTAATGTTTTCCAGATTGGATAGCTGGATGTCCC
AGGACGCCTTCATGAGAGTTTTCACACTCGTGTATAAGATTACTTGCTTGGTGGTCTTCATATCGTACTT
GTCTTTTGTCGTCAGTAATGGCAATGTTTGGATGGTTATTTTGAACCAGGGTCACCTGAACCCAGTAGCG
TTGAGCCTCTGTGACCTCTTGCAGCACTTGCAGCATGCCTTGCAGGTCAGGGGCTCGGAACTTTCTTTGT
TCCCTGGCGATGGTTTTGGGCTTCTTCATCGAAAAAGTAAGACTCCGTTTTATGATGTTCTCCACACCCT
GTAGTATTTCTATGTCTGAGCACTGTAACTGATGTTCCACATCTGAGATGAAGTCTTCTAGCAACTTGCT
CTGCTGAGCATGCTCACTTTCAGACTCTGCCAGGTTGTTGAGAATGTCTTCCTTCTCTTGCCTCAGCTTC
TGCAATTCATTCTTCTCCTCTGAGTCTATGATATCCCTCATTCGTTTAAACTCTGACTGAACATTCTCCA
CATCTTTCTGTATTTGATTCTCCCAGTAAGTTCTATCCTTCTGAAGTTCATCTTTCCAGTTTTCAAATTC
TTTCTTATCTGCCATCAGCCTTTGCAGAACTACCTGCAGCTGCTCCTTGTACTCCCGGGCCACCTCTTCA
ATGAGAGCTGTTTTGTGGCCCCGGTGCTCCTGAGATCGCTCACAAAGCCAGCAGATGGCCATCATGTCCT
TCCTACAGAAGAGCTGGAGTTTCTCTCCATGTCTTGCACAGTTAAACACTTTCTGCTCCTCTTCTGGGCT
GGGCTTGAACTCTTTGAGCCTCTCTACTATGTTGGCCACATGTAGATTAGGCCTCAGATTGCTAGACTGG
TAACTAAGTCGGCACACAGGGCAACTGAACATTTCCTTATCACATTTGATGGATTCAAAGTACAACGTGA
TGCAGCCTTGGCAGAAGGTGTGACCACAATCTGCACTCACAGGTTTCACCATCAGGTTCAGACAGACAGG
ACAGGTCACCTCCTCCTTTAAATTCTTCATGAATTGTGAAGCCATGGTGGCGCTAGCCAGCTTGGGTCTC
CCTATAGTGAGTCGTATTAATTTCGATAAGCCAGTAAGCAGTGGGTTCTCTAGTTAGCCAGAGAGCTCTG
CTTATATAGACCTCCCACCGTACACGCCTACCGCCCATTTGCGTCAATGGGGCGGAGTTGTTACGACATT
TTGGAAAGTCCCGTTGATTTTGGTGCCAAAACAAACTCCCATTGACGTCAATGGGGTGGAGACTTGGAAA
TCCCCGTGAGTCAAACCGCTATCCACGCCCATTGATGTACTGCCAAAACCGCATCACCATGGTAATAGCG
ATGACTAATACGTAGATGTACTGCCAAGTAGGAAAGTCCCATAAGGTCATGTACTGGGCATAATGCCAGG
CGGGCCATTTACCGTCATTGACGTCAATAGGGGGCGTACTTGGCATATGATACACTTGATGTACTGCCAA
GTGGGCAGTTTACCGTAAATACTCCACCCATTGACGTCAATGGAAAGTCCCTATTGGCGTTACTATGGGA
ACATACGTCATTATTGACGTCAATGGGCGGGGGTCGTTGGGCGGTCAGCCAGGCGGGCCATTTACCGTAA
GTTATGTAACGCGGAACTCCATATATGGGCTATGAACTAATGACCCCGTAATTGATTACTATTAATAACT
AGTCAATAATCAATGTCAACGCGTATATCTGGCCCGTACATCGCGAAGCAGCGCAAAACGCCTAACCCTA
AGCAGATTCTTCATGCAATTGTCGGTCAAGCCTTGCCTTGTTGTAGCTTAAATTTTGCTCGCGCACTACT
CAGCGACCTCCAACACACAAGCAGGGAGCAGATACTGGCTTAACTATGCGGCATCAGAGCAGATTGTACT
GAGAGTGCACCATAGGGGATCGGGAGATCTCCCGATCCGTCGACGTCAGGTGGCACTTTTCGGGGAAATG
TGCGCGGAACCCCTATTTGTTTATTTTTCTAAATACATTCAAATATGTATCCGCTCATGAGACAATAACC
CTGATAAATGCTTCAATAATATTGAAAAAGGAAGAGTATGAGTATTCAACATTTCCGTGTCGCCCTTATT
CCCTTTTTTGCGGCATTTTGCCTTCCTGTTTTTGCTCACCCAGAAACGCTGGTGAAAGTAAAAGATGCTG
AAGATCAGTTGGGTGCACGAGTGGGTTACATCGAACTGGATCTCAACAGCGGTAAGATCCTTGAGAGTTT
TCGCCCCGAAGAACGTTTTCCAATGATGAGCACTTTTAAAGTTCTGCTATGTGGCGCGGTATTATCCCGT
ATTGACGCCGGGCAAGAGCAACTCGGTCGCCGCATACACTATTCTCAGAATGACTTGGTTGAGTACTCAC
CAGTCACAGAAAAGCATCTTACGGATGGCATGACAGTAAGAGAATTATGCAGTGCTGCCATAACCATGAG
TGATAACACTGCGGCCAACTTACTTCTGACAACGATCGGAGGACCGAAGGAGCTAACCGCTTTTTTGCAC
AACATGGGGGATCATGTAACTCGCCTTGATCGTTGGGAACCGGAGCTGAATGAAGCCATACCAAACGACG
AGCGTGACACCACGATGCCTGTAGCAATGGCAACAACGTTGCGCAAACTATTAACTGGCGAACTACTTAC
TCTAGCTTCCCGGCAACAATTAATAGACTGGATGGAGGCGGATAAAGTTGCAGGACCACTTCTGCGCTCG
GCCCTTCCGGCTGGCTGGTTTATTGCTGATAAATCTGGAGCCGGTGAGCGTGGGTCTCGCGGTATCATTG
CAGCACTGGGGCCAGATGGTAAGCCCTCCCGTATCGTAGTTATCTACACGACGGGGAGTCAGGCAACTAT
GGATGAACGAAATAGACAGATCGCTGAGATAGGTGCCTCACTGATTAAGCATTGGTAACTGTCAGACCAA
GTTTACTCATATATACTTTAGATTGATTTAAAACTTCATTTTTAATTTAAAAGGATCTAGGTGAAGATCC
TTTTTGATAATCTCATGACCAAAATCCCTTAACGTGAGTTTTCGTTCCACTGAGCGTCAGACCCCGTAGA
AAAGATCAAAGGATCTTCTTGAGATCCTTTTTTTCTGCGCGTAATCTGCTGCTTGCAAACAAAAAAACCA
CCGCTACCAGCGGTGGTTTGTTTGCCGGATCAAGAGCTACCAACTCTTTTTCCGAAGGTAACTGGCTTCA
GCAGAGCGCAGATACCAAATACTGTTCTTCTAGTGTAGCCGTAGTTAGGCCACCACTTCAAGAACTCTGT
AGCACCGCCTACATACCTCGCTCTGCTAATCCTGTTACCAGTGGCTGCTGCCAGTGGCGATAAGTCGTGT
CTTACCGGGTTGGACTCAAGACGATAGTTACCGGATAAGGCGCAGCGGTCGGGCTGAACGGGGGGTTCGT
GCACACAGCCCAGCTTGGAGCGAACGACCTACACCGAACTGAGATACCTACAGCGTGAGCTATGAGAAAG
CGCCACGCTTCCCGAAGGGAGAAAGGCGGACAGGTATCCGGTAAGCGGCAG
Features (pLannotate 1.2.2; 20 found; start..end, strand, type, name):
    319..411     +  CDS            lacI (fragment): lac repressor; lacI; The lac repressor binds to the lac operator to inhibit transcription in E. coli. This inhibition can be relieved by adding lactose or isopropyl-β-D-thiogalactopyranoside (IPTG).
    424..445     +  protein_bind   CAP binding site: CAP binding activates transcription in the presence of cAMP. E. coli catabolite activator protein
    460..490     +  promoter       lac promoter: promoter for the E. coli lac operon
    498..514     +  protein_bind   lac operator: The lac repressor binds to the lac operator to inhibit transcription in E. coli. This inhibition can be relieved by adding lactose or isopropyl-β-D-thiogalactopyranoside (IPTG). lac repressor encoded by lacI
    587..708     -  polyA_signal   SV40 poly(A) signal: SV40 polyadenylation signal
    703..861     -  CDS            ble (fragment): BLE_KLEPN - Experimental evidence at protein level: Swiss-Prot protein existence level 1. Binding protein with a strong affinity to the bleomycin family of antibiotics. Binds to CL990; an antimitotic-antibiotic compound. From Klebsiella pneumoniae.
    885..1676    -  CDS            neo: KKA2_KLEPN - Also known as kan, nptII. Experimental evidence at protein level: Swiss-Prot protein existence level 1. Resistance to kanamycin, neomycin, paromomycin, ribostamycin, butirosin and gentamicin B. From Klebsiella pneumoniae.
   1743..2072    -  promoter       SV40 promoter: SV40 enhancer and early promoter
   2086..2514    -  rep_origin     f1 ori (sequence partly withheld): f1 bacteriophage origin of replication; arrow indicates direction of (+) strand synthesis
   2535..2556    -  promoter       SV40 promoter (fragment): SV40 enhancer and early promoter
   2560..2784    -  polyA_signal   bGH poly(A) signal: bovine growth hormone polyadenylation signal
   2889..4379    -  CDS            Trim30a: TR30A_MOUSE - Also known as Rpt-1, Rpt1, Trim30. Experimental evidence at protein level: Swiss-Prot protein existence level 1. Trans-acting factor that regulates gene expression of interleukin 2 receptor alpha chain. May affect IL2R-alpha expression through cis-acting negative regulatory elements or through competition with proteins that bind to enhancer or activator sequences. Negatively regulates Toll-like receptor (TLR)-mediated activation of NFKB by promoting degradation of TAB2 and TAB3 and preventing TRAF6 autoubiquitination. Negatively regulates production of reactive oxygen species (RO
   4405..4423    -  promoter       T7 promoter: promoter for bacteriophage T7 RNA polymerase
   4439..4472    -  LTR            5' LTR (truncated) (fragment): truncated 5' long terminal repeat (LTR) from HIV-1
   4468..4671    -  promoter       CMV promoter: human cytomegalovirus (CMV) immediate early promoter
   4672..5051    -  enhancer       CMV enhancer: human cytomegalovirus immediate early enhancer
   5206..5258    +  misc_feature   bom (fragment): basis of mobility region from pBR322
   5317..5421    +  promoter       AmpR promoter: bla
   5422..6282    +  CDS            AmpR: β-lactamase; bla; confers resistance to ampicillin, carbenicillin, and related antibiotics
   6453..136     +  rep_origin     ori (across the origin): high-copy-number ColE1/pMB1/pBR322/pUC origin of replication
