[The description below was written by a language model from this plasmid's Addgene catalogue record and pLannotate feature annotations shown in this document.]
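Description:
pcDNA 3.1(-) TRIM12B is a mammalian expression plasmid built on the pcDNA3.1(-) backbone and carrying a mouse cDNA for TRIM12B, one of the murine homologues of the human retroviral restriction factor TRIM5. It is propagated in E. coli as a high-copy plasmid through a ColE1/pUC-type origin and selected with ampicillin via the β-lactamase gene. An f1 origin is also present, which allows single-stranded DNA production. For selection in mammalian cells, the backbone provides a neomycin phosphotransferase cassette driven by the SV40 enhancer/early promoter and terminated by the SV40 polyadenylation signal.

The payload is a roughly 1.5 kb open reading frame placed downstream of the human cytomegalovirus immediate-early enhancer and promoter and followed by the bovine growth hormone polyadenylation signal, giving strong constitutive expression after transfection. A T7 promoter sits between the CMV promoter and the insert and can be used for in vitro transcription or sequencing. The automated annotation labels the coding region as Trim30a. This most likely reflects similarity among the closely related mouse TRIM family members rather than a different insert, since the catalogue entry identifies the gene as TRIM12B (Entrez Trim5). No epitope tag or reporter is annotated, and the record does not mention one. Short annotated fragments such as lacI, ble, bom and an HIV-1 LTR segment appear to be backbone remnants or partial matches, not functional elements.

The associated work concerns how TRIM5 retroviral restriction activity correlates with the ability to induce innate immune signalling, so the plasmid is suited to expressing this mouse paralogue in cultured cells for comparison with other TRIM5 homologues.
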