Addgene plasmid #87079: pcDNA 3.1(-) TRIM12B
Purpose: Murine homologues of human Trim5
Depositing lab: Jeremy Luban. Publication: TRIM5 Retroviral Restriction Activity Correlates with the Ability To Induce Innate Immune Signaling. Lascano J, Uchil PD, Mothes W, Luban J. J Virol. 2015 Oct 14;90(1):308-16. doi: 10.1128/JVI.02496-15. PubMed 26468522.
Backbone
  Vector backbone: pcDNA3.1(-)
  Backbone size w/o insert (bp): 5427
  Vector type: Mammalian Expression
Growth in bacteria
  Bacterial resistance: Ampicillin, 100 μg/mL
  Growth temperature: 37°C
  Growth strain: DH5alpha
  Copy number: High Copy
Gene/Insert
  Gene/Insert name: TRIM12B (alt name: TRIM5)
  Species: M. musculus (mouse)
  GenBank ID: XM_992714.5
  Entrez Gene: Trim5 (a.k.a. EG667823, Gm8833)
Terms and licenses: Academic/Nonprofit Terms; Industry Terms: Not Available to Industry
How to cite: pcDNA 3.1(-) TRIM12B was a gift from Jeremy Luban (Addgene plasmid # 87079 ; http://n2t.net/addgene:87079 ; RRID:Addgene_87079)
