>Addgene plasmid #87079 | pcDNA 3.1(-) TRIM12B | depositor partial sequence | sequence record 169875 | pcDNA3.1(-)
GACGGATCGGGAGATCTCCCGATCCCCTATGGTGCACTCTCAGTACAATCTGCTCTGATGCCGCATAGTT
AAGCCAGTATCTGCTCCCTGCTTGTGTGTTGGAGGTCGCTGAGTAGTGCGCGAGCAAAATTTAAGCTACA
ACAAGGCAAGGCTTGACCGACAATTGCATGAAGAATCTGCTTAGGGTTAGGCGTTTTGCGCTGCTTCGCG
ATGTACGGGCCAGATATACGCGTTGACATTGATTATTGACTAGTTATTAATAGTAATCAATTACGGGGTC
ATTAGTTCATAGCCCATATATGGAGTTCCGCGTTACATAACTTACGGTAAATGGCCCGCCTGGCTGACCG
CCCAACGACCCCCGCCCATTGACGTCAATAATGACGTATGTTCCCATAGTAACGCCAATAGGGACTTTCC
ATTGACGTCAATGGGTGGAGTATTTACGGTAAACTGCCCACTTGGCAGTACATCAAGTGTATCATATGCC
AAGTACGCCCCCTATTGACGTCAATGACGGTAAATGGCCCGCCTGGCATTATGCCCAGTACATGACCTTA
TGGGACTTTCCTACTTGGCAGTACATCTACGTATTAGTCATCGCTATTACCATGGTGATGCGGTTTTGGC
AGTACATCAATGGGCGTGGATAGCGGTTTGACTCACGGGGATTTCCAAGTCTCCACCCCATTGACGTCAA
TGGGAGTTTGTTTTGGCACCAAAATCAACGGGACTTTCCAAAATGTCGTAACAACTCCGCCCCATTGACG
CAAATGGGCGGTAGGCGTGTACGGTGGGAGGTCTATATAAGCAGAGCTCTCTGGCTAACTAGAGAACCCA
CTGCTTACTGGCTTATCGAAATTAATACGACTCACTATAGGGAGACCCAAGCTGGCTAGCGTTTAAACGG
GCCCTCTAGACTCGAGCGGCCGCCACTGTGCTGGATATCTGCAGAATTCCACCACACTGGACTAGTGGAT
CCGAGCTCGGTACCAAGCTTAAGTTTAAACCGCTGATCAGCCTCGACTGTGCCTTCTAGTTGCCAGCCAT
CTGTTGTTTGCCCCTCCCCCGTGCCTTCCTTGACCCTGGAAGGTGCCACTCCCACTGTCCTTTCCTAATA
AAATGAGGAAATTGCATCGCATTGTCTGAGTAGGTGTCATTCTATTCTGGGGGGTGGGGTGGGGCAGGAC
AGCAAGGGGGAGGATTGGGAAGACAATAGCAGGCATGCTGGGGATGCGGTGGGCTCTATGGCTTCTGAGG
CGGAAAGAACCAGCTGGGGCTCTAGGGGGTATCCCC
[124 nt withheld, positions 1297-1420]
C
[91 nt withheld, positions 1422-1512]
A
[49 nt withheld, positions 1514-1562]
CCTTTGACGTTGGAGTCCACGTTCTTT
[37 nt withheld, positions 1590-1626]
ACCCTATCTCGGTCTATTCTTTTGATTTATAAGGGATTTTGCCGATTTCGGCCTATTGGTTAAAAAATGA
GCTGATTTAACAAAAATTTAACGCGAATTAATTCTGTGGAATGTGTGTCAGTTAGGGTGTGGAAAGTCCC
CAGGCTCCCCAGCAGGCAGAAGTATGCAAAGCATGCATCTCAATTAGTCAGCAACCAGGTGTGGAAAGTC
CCCAGGCTCCCCAGCAGGCAGAAGTATGCAAAGCATGCATCTCAATTAGTCAGCAACCATAGTCCCGCCC
CTAACTCCGCCCATCCCGCCCCTAACTCCGCCCAGTTCCGCCCATTCTCCGCCCCATGGCTGACTAATTT
TTTTTATTTATGCAGAGGCCGAGGCCGCCTCTGCCTCTGAGCTATTCCAGAAGTAGTGAGGAGGCTTTTT
TGGAGGCCTAGGCTTTTGCAAAAAGCTCCCGGGAGCTTGTATATCCATTTTCGGATCTGATCAAGAGACA
GGATGAGGATCGTTTCGCATGATTGAACAAGATGGATTGCACGCAGGTTCTCCGGCCGCTTGGGTGGAGA
GGCTATTCGGCTATGACTGGGCACAACAGACAATCGGCTGCTCTGATGCCGCCGTGTTCCGGCTGTCAGC
GCAGGGGCGCCCGGTTCTTTTTGTCAAGACCGACCTGTCCGGTGCCCTGAATGAACTGCAGGACGAGGCA
GCGCGGCTATCGTGGCTGGCCACGACGGGCGTTCCTTGCGCAGCTGTGCTCGACGTTGTCACTGAAGCGG
GAAGGGACTGGCTGCTATTGGGCGAAGTGCCGGGGCAGGATCTCCTGTCATCTCACCTTGCTCCTGCCGA
GAAAGTATCCATCATGGCTGATGCAATGCGGCGGCTGCATACGCTTGATCCGGCTACCTGCCCATTCGAC
CACCAAGCGAAACATCGCATCGAGCGAGCACGTACTCGGATGGAAGCCGGTCTTGTCGATCAGGATGATC
TGGACGAAGAGCATCAGGGGCTCGCGCCAGCCGAACTGTTCGCCAGGCTCAAGGCGCGCATGCCCGACGG
CGAGGATCTCGTCGTGACCCATGGCGATGCCTGCTTGCCGAATATCATGGTGGAAAATGGCCGCTTTTCT
GGATTCATCGACTGTGGCCGGCTGGGTGTGGCGGACCGCTATCAGGACATAGCGTTGGCTACCCGTGATA
TTGCTGAAGAGCTTGGCGGCGAATGGGCTGACCGCTTCCTCGTGCTTTACGGTATCGCCGCTCCCGATTC
GCAGCGCATCGCCTTCTATCGCCTTCTTGACGAGTTCTTCTGAGCGGGACTCTGGGGTTCGAAATGACCG
ACCAAGCGACGCCCAACCTGCCATCACGAGATTTCGATTCCACCGCCGCCTTCTATGAAAGGTTGGGCTT
CGGAATCGTTTTCCGGGACGCCGGCTGGATGATCCTCCAGCGCGGGGATCTCATGCTGGAGTTCTTCGCC
CACCCCAACTTGTTTATTGCAGCTTATAATGGTTACAAATAAAGCAATAGCATCACAAATTTCACAAATA
AAGCATTTTTTTCACTGCATTCTAGTTGTGGTTTGTCCAAACTCATCAATGTATCTTATCATGTCTGTAT
ACCGTCGACCTCTAGCTAGAGCTTGGCGTAATCATGGTCATAGCTGTTTCCTGTGTGAAATTGTTATCCG
CTCACAATTCCACACAACATACGAGCCGGAAGCATAAAGTGTAAAGCCTGGGGTGCCTAATGAGTGAGCT
AACTCACATTAATTGCGTTGCGCTCACTGCCCGCTTTCCAGTCGGGAAACCTGTCGTGCCAGCTGCATTA
ATGAATCGGCCAACGCGCGGGGAGAGGCGGTTTGCGTATTGGGCGCTCTTCCGCTTCCTCGCTCACTGAC
TCGCTGCGCTCGGTCGTTCGGCTGCGGCGAGCGGTATCAGCTCACTCAAAGGCGGTAATACGGTTATCCA
CAGAATCAGGGGATAACGCAGGAAAGAACATGTGAGCAAAAGGCCAGCAAAAGGCCAGGAACCGTAAAAA
GGCCGCGTTGCTGGCGTTTTTCCATAGGCTCCGCCCCCCTGACGAGCATCACAAAAATCGACGCTCAAGT
CAGAGGTGGCGAAACCCGACAGGACTATAAAGATACCAGGCGTTTCCCCCTGGAAGCTCCCTCGTGCGCT
CTCCTGTTCCGACCCTGCCGCTTACCGGATACCTGTCCGCCTTTCTCCCTTCGGGAAGCGTGGCGCTTTC
TCATAGCTCACGCTGTAGGTATCTCAGTTCGGTGTAGGTCGTTCGCTCCAAGCTGGGCTGTGTGCACGAA
CCCCCCGTTCAGCCCGACCGCTGCGCCTTATCCGGTAACTATCGTCTTGAGTCCAACCCGGTAAGACACG
ACTTATCGCCACTGGCAGCAGCCACTGGTAACAGGATTAGCAGAGCGAGGTATGTAGGCGGTGCTACAGA
GTTCTTGAAGTGGTGGCCTAACTACGGCTACACTAGAAGAACAGTATTTGGTATCTGCGCTCTGCTGAAG
CCAGTTACCTTCGGAAAAAGAGTTGGTAGCTCTTGATCCGGCAAACAAACCACCGCTGGTAGCGGTTTTT
TTGTTTGCAAGCAGCAGATTACGCGCAGAAAAAAAGGATCTCAAGAAGATCCTTTGATCTTTTCTACGGG
GTCTGACGCTCAGTGGAACGAAAACTCACGTTAAGGGATTTTGGTCATGAGATTATCAAAAAGGATCTTC
ACCTAGATCCTTTTAAATTAAAAATGAAGTTTTAAATCAATCTAAAGTATATATGAGTAAACTTGGTCTG
ACAGTTACCAATGCTTAATCAGTGAGGCACCTATCTCAGCGATCTGTCTATTTCGTTCATCCATAGTTGC
CTGACTCCCCGTCGTGTAGATAACTACGATACGGGAGGGCTTACCATCTGGCCCCAGTGCTGCAATGATA
CCGCGAGACCCACGCTCACCGGCTCCAGATTTATCAGCAATAAACCAGCCAGCCGGAAGGGCCGAGCGCA
GAAGTGGTCCTGCAACTTTATCCGCCTCCATCCAGTCTATTAATTGTTGCCGGGAAGCTAGAGTAAGTAG
TTCGCCAGTTAATAGTTTGCGCAACGTTGTTGCCATTGCTACAGGCATCGTGGTGTCACGCTCGTCGTTT
GGTATGGCTTCATTCAGCTCCGGTTCCCAACGATCAAGGCGAGTTACATGATCCCCCATGTTGTGCAAAA
AAGCGGTTAGCTCCTTCGGTCCTCCGATCGTTGTCAGAAGTAAGTTGGCCGCAGTGTTATCACTCATGGT
TATGGCAGCACTGCATAATTCTCTTACTGTCATGCCATCCGTAAGATGCTTTTCTGTGACTGGTGAGTAC
TCAACCAAGTCATTCTGAGAATAGTGTATGCGGCGACCGAGTTGCTCTTGCCCGGCGTCAATACGGGATA
ATACCGCGCCACATAGCAGAACTTTAAAAGTGCTCATCATTGGAAAACGTTCTTCGGGGCGAAAACTCTC
AAGGATCTTACCGCTGTTGAGATCCAGTTCGATGTAACCCACTCGTGCACCCAACTGATCTTCAGCATCT
TTTACTTTCACCAGCGTTTCTGGGTGAGCAAAAACAGGAAGGCAAAATGCCGCAAAAAAGGGAATAAGGG
CGACACGGAAATGTTGAATACTCATACTCTTCCTTTTTCAATATTATTGAAGCATTTATCAGGGTTATTG
TCTCATGAGCGGATACATATTTGAATGTATTTAGAAAAATAAACAAATAGGGGTTCCGCGCACATTTCCC
CGAAAAGTGCCACCTGACGTC
